>Addgene plasmid #203105 | Salsa-BC264-P3F12 | addgene full sequence | sequence record 421424 | Addgene NGS Result
AGCGCCCAATACGCAAACCGCCTCTCCCCGCGCGTTGGCCGATTCATTAATGCAGTCGAGGGATCTCCAT
AAGAGAAGAGGGACAGCTATGACTGGGAGTAGTCAGGAGAGGAGGAAAAATCTGGCTAGTAAAACATGTA
AGGAAAATTTTAGGGATGTTAAAGAAAAAAATAACACAAAACAAAATATAAAAAAAATCTAACCTCAAGT
CAAGGCTTTTCTATGGAATAAGGAATGGACAGCAGGGGGCTGTTTCATATACTGATGACCTCTTTATAGC
CAACCTTTGTTCATGGCAGCCAGCATATGGGCATATGTTGCCAAACTCTAAACCAAATACTCATTCTGAT
GTTTTAAATGATTTGCCCTCCCATATGTCCTTCCGAGTGAGAGACACAAAAAATTCCAACACACTATTGC
AATGAAAATAAATTTCCTTTATTAGCCAGAAGTCAGATGCTCAAGGGGCTTCATGATGTCCCCATAATTT
TTGGCAGAGGGAAAAAGATCGATCTCAGTGGTATTTGTGAGCCAGGGCATTGGCCACACCAGCCACCACC
TTCTGATAGGCAGCCTGCACCTGAGGAGTGAATTCTTTGCCAAAATGATGAGACAGCACAACAACCAGCA
CGTTGCCCAGGAGCTGTAGGAAAGAGAAGAAGGCATGAACATGGTTAGCAGAGGGGCCCGGTTTGGACTC
AGAGTATTTTATCCTCATCTCAAACAGTGTATATCATTGTAACCATAAAGAGAAAGGCAGGATGATGACC
AGGGTGTAGTTGTTTCTACCAATAAGAATATTTCCACGCCAGCCAGAATTTATATGCAGAAATATTCTAC
CTTATCATTTAATTATAACAATTGTTCTCTAAAACTGTGCTGAAGTACAATATAATATACCCTGATTGCC
TTGAAAAAAAAGTGATTAGAGAAAGTACTTACAATCTGACAAATAAACAAAAGTGAATTTAAAAATTCGT
TACAAATGCAAGCTAAAGTTTAACGAAAAAGTTACAGAAAATGAAAAGAAAATAAGAGGAGACAATGGTT
GTCAACAGAGTAGAAAGTGAAAGAAACAAAATTATCATGAGGGTCCATGGTGATACAAGGGACATCTTCC
CATTCTAAACAACACCCTGAAAACTTTGCCCCCTCCATATAACATGAATTTTACAATAGCGAAAAAGAAA
GAACAATCAAGGGTCCCCAAACTCACCCTGAAGTTCTCAGCTCTAGAGATATCGTCGAGGCCGCGCTAGC
GTTTAAACTGTCGACCTTAATTAAGAGATCTGCTCGAGGCGCGTCAGCTGACTAGAGGATCCCCGGGTAC
CGAGCTCGAATTCGGGGCCGCGGAGGCTGGATCGGTCCCGGTGTCTTCTATGGAGGTCAAAACAGCGTGG
ATGGCGTCTCCAGGCGATCTGACGGTTCACTAAACGAGCTCTGCTTATATAGGCCTCCCACCGTACACGC
CTACCTCGACCCGGGTACCGAGCTCGACTTTCACTTTTCTCTATCACTGATAGGGAGTGGTAAACTCGAC
TTTCACTTTTCTCTATCACTGATAGGGAGTGGTAAACTCGACTTTCACTTTTCTCTATCACTGATAGGGA
GTGGTAAACTCGACTTTCACTTTTCTCTATCACTGATAGGGAGTGGTAAACTCGACTTTCACTTTTCTCT
ATCACTGATAGGGAGTGGTAAACTCGACCTATATAAGCAGAGCTCGTTTAGTGAACCGTCAGATCGCCTG
GAGACGCCATCCACGCTGTTTTGACCTCCATAGAAGACACCGGGACCGATCCAGCCTCCGCGGCCCCGAA
TTCCTGCAGCGGCCGCTCTAGAACTAGTGGATCCCCGCGGATGGTGAGCAAGGGCGAGGAGCTGTTCACC
GGGGTGGTGCCCATCCTGGTCGAGCTGGACGGCGACGTAAACGGCCACAAGTTCAGCGTGTCCGGCGAGG
GCGAGGGCGATGCCACCTACGGCAAGCTGACCCTGAAGTTCATCTGCACCACCGGCAAGCTGCCCGTGCC
CTGGCCCACCCTCGTGACCACCCTGACCTACGGCGTGCAGTGCTTCAGCCGCTACCCCGACCACATGAAG
CAGCACGACTTCTTCAAGTCCGCCATGCCCGAAGGCTACGTCCAGGAGCGCACCATCTTCTTCAAGGACG
ACGGCAACTACAAGACCCGCGCCGAGGTGAAGTTCGAGGGCGACACCCTGGTGAACCGCATCGAGCTGAA
GGGCATCGACTTCAAGGAGGACGGCAACATCCTGGGGCACAAGCTGGAGTACAACTACAACAGCCACAAC
GTCTATATCATGGCCGACAAGCAGAAGAACGGCATCAAGGTGAACTTCAAGATCCGCCACAACATCGAGG
ACGGCAGCGTGCAGCTCGCCGACCACTACCAGCAGAACACCCCCATCGGCGACGGCCCCGTGCTGCTGCC
CGACAACCACTACCTGAGCACCCAGTCCGCCCTGAGCAAAGACCCCAACGAGAAGCGCGATCACATGGTC
CTGCTGGAGTTCGTGACCGCCGCCGGGATCACTCTCGGCATGGACGAGCTGTACAAGTAAAGGGTCCCGG
GAATTCGATATCAAGCTTGTCGACCTAGTTCTAGAGGATCCAGACATGATAAGATACATTGATGAGTTTG
GACAAACCACAACTAGAATGCAGTGAAAAAAATGCTTTATTTGTGAAATTTGTGATGCTATTGCTTTATT
TGTAACCATTATAAGCTGCAATAAACAAGTTAACAACAACAATTGCATTCATTTTATGTTTCAGGTTCAG
GGGGAGGTGTGGGAGGTTTTTTAAAGCAAGTAAAACCTCTACAAATGTGGTATGGCTGATTATGATCCTG
CAAGCCTCGTCGTCCTGGCCGGACCACGCTATCTGTGCAAGGTCCCCGGCCCCGGACGCGCGCTCCATGA
GCAGAGCGCCCGCCGCCGAGGCGAAGACTCGGGCGGCGCCCTGCCCGTCCCACCAGGTCAACAGGCGGTA
ACCGGCCTCTTCATCGGGAATGCGCGCGACCTTCAGCATCGCCGGCATGTCCCCCTGGCGGACGGGAAGT
ATCCAGCTCGACCAAGCTGGCCGCGTCGAGTGAAGACGAAAGGGCCTCGTGATACGCCTATTTTTATAGG
TTAATGTCATGATAATAATGGTTTCTTAGACGTCAGGTGGCACTTTTCGGGGAAATGTGCGCGGAACCCC
TATTTGTTTATTTTTCTAAATACATTCAAATATGTATCCGCTCATGAGACAATAACCCTGATAAATGCTT
CAATAATATTGAAAAAGGAAGAGTATGAGTATTCAACATTTCCGTGTCGCCCTTATTCCCTTTTTTGCGG
CATTTTGCCTTCCTGTTTTTGCTCACCCAGAAACGCTGGTGAAAGTAAAAGATGCTGAAGATCAGTTGGG
TGCACGAGTGGGTTACATCGAACTGGATCTCAACAGCGGTAAGATCCTTGAGAGTTTTCGCCCCGAAGAA
CGTTTTCCAATGATGAGCACTTTTAAAGTTCTGCTATGTGGCGCGGTATTATCCCGTGTTGACGCCGGGC
AAGAGCAACTCGGTCGCCGCATACACTATTCTCAGAATGACTTGGTTGAGTACTCACCAGTCACAGAAAA
GCATCTTACGGATGGCATGACAGTAAGAGAATTATGCAGTGCTGCCATAACCATGAGTGATAACACTGCG
GCCAACTTACTTCTGACAACGATCGGAGGACCGAAGGAGCTAACCGCTTTTTTGCACAACATGGGGGATC
ATGTAACTCGCCTTGATCGTTGGGAACCGGAGCTGAATGAAGCCATACCAAACGACGAGCGTGACACCAC
GATGCCTGTAGCAATGGCAACAACGTTGCGCAAACTATTAACTGGCGAACTACTTACTCTAGCTTCCCGG
CAACAATTAATAGACTGGATGGAGGCGGATAAAGTTGCAGGACCACTTCTGCGCTCGGCCCTTCCGGCTG
GCTGGTTTATTGCTGATAAATCTGGAGCCGGTGAGCGTGGGTCTCGCGGTATCATTGCAGCACTGGGGCC
AGATGGTAAGCCCTCCCGTATCGTAGTTATCTACACGACGGGGAGTCAGGCAACTATGGATGAACGAAAT
AGACAGATCGCTGAGATAGGTGCCTCACTGATTAAGCATTGGTAACTGTCAGACCAAGTTTACTCATATA
TACTTTAGATTGATTTAAAACTTCATTTTTAATTTAAAAGGATCTAGGTGAAGATCCTTTTTGATAATCT
CATGACCAAAATCCCTTAACGTGAGTTTTCGTTCCACTGAGCGTCAGACCCCGTAGAAAAGATCAAAGGA
TCTTCTTGAGATCCTTTTTTTCTGCGCGTAATCTGCTGCTTGCAAACAAAAAAACCACCGCTACCAGCGG
TGGTTTGTTTGCCGGATCAAGAGCTACCAACTCTTTTTCCGAAGGTAACTGGCTTCAGCAGAGCGCAGAT
ACCAAATACTGTTCTTCTAGTGTAGCCGTAGTTAGGCCACCACTTCAAGAACTCTGTAGCACCGCCTACA
TACCTCGCTCTGCTAATCCTGTTACCAGTGGCTGCTGCCAGTGGCGATAAGTCGTGTCTTACCGGGTTGG
ACTCAAGACGATAGTTACCGGATAAGGCGCAGCGGTCGGGCTGAACGGGGGGTTCGTGCACACAGCCCAG
CTTGGAGCGAACGACCTACACCGAACTGAGATACCTACAGCGTGAGCTATGAGAAAGCGCCACGCTTCCC
GAAGGGAGAAAGGCGGACAGGTATCCGGTAAGCGGCAGGGTCGGAACAGGAGAGCGCACGAGGGAGCTTC
CAGGGGGAAACGCCTGGTATCTTTATAGTCCTGTCGGGTTTCGCCACCTCTGACTTGAGCGTCGATTTTT
GTGATGCTCGTCAGGGGGGCGGAGCCTATGGAAAAACGCCAGCAACGCGGCCTTTTTACGGTTCCTGGCC
TTTTGCTGGCCTTTTGCTCACATGTTCTTTCCTGCGTTATCCCCTGATTCTGTGGATAACCGTATTACCG
CCTTTGAGTGAGCTGATACCGCTCGCCGCAGCCGAACGACCGAGCGCAGCGAGTCAGTGAGCGAGGAAGC
GGAAG
Features (pLannotate 1.2.2; 17 found; start..end, strand, type, name):
      2..55      +  CDS            lacI (fragment): lac repressor; lacI; The lac repressor binds to the lac operator to inhibit transcription in E. coli. This inhibition can be relieved by adding lactose or isopropyl-β-D-thiogalactopyranoside (IPTG).
    388..443     -  polyA_signal   β-globin poly(A) signal: rabbit β-globin polyadenylation signal (Gil and Proudfoot, 1987)
    518..640     -  CDS            HBB: HBB_COLGU - Experimental evidence at transcript level: Swiss-Prot protein existence level 2. Involved in oxygen transport from the lung to the various peripheral tissues. From Colobus guereza (Mantled guereza) (Eastern black-and-white colobus monkey).
    644..1216    -  intron         β-globin intron: intron from rabbit β-globin gene
   1312..1343    -  misc_feature   MCS (fragment): pUC18/19 multiple cloning site
   1437..1475    -  promoter       minimal CMV promoter: human cytomegalovirus (CMV) immediate early promoter
   1493..1708    -  protein_bind   tetracycline response element (fragment): contains seven copies of the tetracycline operator tetO tetracycline repressor TetR
   1708..1753    +  promoter       TRE3GV promoter (fragment): 3rd-generation Tet-responsive promoter that can be activated by binding of Tet-On® 3G, optimized for retroviral and lentiviral vectors
   1829..1856    +  misc_feature   MCS (fragment): pBluescript multiple cloning site
   1861..2580    +  CDS            EGFP: the original enhanced GFP (Yang et al., 1996) mammalian codon-optimized
   2590..2613    +  misc_feature   MCS (fragment): pBluescript multiple cloning site
   2627..2761    -  polyA_signal   SV40 poly(A) signal: SV40 polyadenylation signal
   2784..2867    -  CDS            large T antigen (fragment): large T antigen from SV40 (simian virus 40)
   2861..3091    -  CDS            str (fragment): STR_KLEPN - Protein inferred from homology: Swiss-Prot protein existence level 3. The aminoglycoside phosphotransferases achieve inactivation of their antibiotic substrates by phosphorylation. From Klebsiella pneumoniae.
   3210..3314    +  promoter       AmpR promoter: bla
   3315..4175    +  CDS            AmpR: β-lactamase; bla; confers resistance to ampicillin, carbenicillin, and related antibiotics
   4346..4934    +  rep_origin     ori: high-copy-number ColE1/pMB1/pBR322/pUC origin of replication
