[The description below was written by a language model from this plasmid's Addgene catalogue record and pLannotate feature annotations shown in this document.]
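Description:
Salsa-BC264-P3F12 is a mammalian expression reporter plasmid built on the pCER206 backbone, one member of a set of barcoded reporters for PRESTO-Salsa, a highly multiplexed screening platform for GPCR bioactivity. It is about 5.1 kb and is propagated in E. coli as a high-copy plasmid through a ColE1/pUC-type origin, with selection by ampicillin via the β-lactamase gene and its native promoter. No mammalian selection marker is annotated intact; only short fragments of lacI, an aminoglycoside phosphotransferase and SV40 large T antigen are detected, which appear to be backbone remnants.

The payload is a synthetic EGFP/BC264 insert of roughly 730 bp, cloned between BsrGI and HindIII sites and driven by a Tet response element. The feature table shows a central block of tetO repeats flanked by minimal promoter elements facing in opposite directions, which suggests a bidirectional Tet-responsive design. On one side, a TRE3G-type minimal promoter fragment drives mammalian codon-optimised EGFP. The barcode is not annotated, but the cloning sites and insert size suggest it lies just downstream of the EGFP coding region. An SV40 poly(A) signal follows but is annotated on the opposite strand. On the other side, a minimal CMV promoter faces a polylinker fragment, a rabbit β-globin intron with a short globin exon fragment, and a β-globin poly(A) signal, with no coding insert annotated there.

Because TRE promoters are silent until bound by a tetracycline-controlled transactivator, reporter transcription reflects transactivator activity. The transcribed barcode presumably lets many reporters be read out together in a pool by sequencing, although the record does not give the assay details or what BC264 is paired with.
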