Addgene plasmid #203105: Salsa-BC264-P3F12
Purpose: Expression of barcoded reporter plasmid for PRESTO-Salsa; EGFP/BC264
Depositing lab: Noah Palm. Depositing organization: Yale University. Publication: Highly multiplexed bioactivity screening reveals human and microbiota metabolome-GPCRome interactions. Chen H, Rosen CE, Gonzalez-Hernandez JA, Song D, Potempa J, Ring AM, Palm NW. Cell. 2023 Jul 6;186(14):3095-3110.e19. doi: 10.1016/j.cell.2023.05.024. Epub 2023 Jun 14. PubMed 37321219.
Backbone
  Vector backbone: pCER206
  Vector type: Mammalian Expression
Growth in bacteria
  Bacterial resistance: Ampicillin, 100 μg/mL
  Growth temperature: 37°C
  Growth strain: DH5alpha
  Copy number: High Copy
Gene/Insert
  Gene/Insert name: EGFP/BC264
  Species: Synthetic
  Insert size (bp): 730
  Promoter: Tet Response Element (TRE)
  Cloning method: Restriction Enzyme; 5′ cloning site BsrGI (not destroyed); 3′ cloning site HindIII (not destroyed)
  Sequencing primers: 5′ Custom primer (GAAGCGCGATCACATGG)
Terms and licenses: Academic/Nonprofit Terms; Industry Terms: Not Available to Industry
How to cite: Salsa-BC264-P3F12 was a gift from Noah Palm (Addgene plasmid # 203105 ; http://n2t.net/addgene:203105 ; RRID:Addgene_203105)
