>Addgene plasmid #203105 | Salsa-BC264-P3F12 | depositor partial sequence | sequence record 393978 | BC264
AGGGTCCCGG
